>Addgene plasmid #130234 | pRDAX-EMMI-032 connector(H-K)//Esp3I | depositor full sequence | sequence record 249612 | Full Sequence
CGTCTCGAGGCTCTGATTAAGGCGCCAGGTACATCTCCAATACGGCGTCTTGCATAGAGAACACGATTAG
CACACCGGTTACCCACGTGATGCCCGAACGGACCCATGTCATGCCAGAGCGCACTGGTACGAGACGACCT
GCTAGCGCTCGCTTGGATCCGAATTCAAACCTGAAATTGTTATCCGCTCACAATTCCACACAACATACGA
GCCGGAAGCATAAAGTGTAAAGCCTGGGGTGCCTAATGAGTGAGCTAACTCACATTAATTGCGTTGCGCT
CACTGCCCGCTTTCCAGTCGGGAAACCTGTCGTGCCAGCTGCATTAATGAATCGGCCAACGCGCGGGGAG
AGGCGGTTTGCGTATTGGGCGCTCTTCCGCTTCCTCGCTCACTGACTCGCTGCGCTCGGTCGTTCGGCTG
CGGCGAGCGGTATCAGCTCACTCAAAGGCGGTAATACGGTTATCCACAGAATCAGGGGATAACGCAGGAA
AGAACATGTGAGCAAAAGGCCAGCAAAAGGCCAGGAACCGTAAAAAGGCCGCGTTGCTGGCGTTTTTCCA
TAGGCTCCGCCCCCCTGACGAGCATCACAAAAATCGACGCTCAAGTCAGAGGTGGCGAAACCCGACAGGA
CTATAAAGATACCAGGCGTTTCCCCCTGGAAGCTCCCTCGTGCGCTCTCCTGTTCCGACCCTGCCGCTTA
CCGGATACCTGTCCGCCTTTCTCCCTTCGGGAAGCGTGGCGCTTTCTCATAGCTCACGCTGTAGGTATCT
CAGTTCGGTGTAGGTCGTTCGCTCCAAGCTGGGCTGTGTGCACGAACCCCCCGTTCAGCCCGACCGCTGC
GCCTTATCCGGTAACTATCGTCTTGAGTCCAACCCGGTAAGACACGACTTATCGCCACTGGCAGCAGCCA
CTGGTAACAGGATTAGCAGAGCGAGGTATGTAGGCGGTGCTACAGAGTTCTTGAAGTGGTGGCCTAACTA
CGGCTACACTAGAAGAACAGTATTTGGTATCTGCGCTCTGCTGAAGCCAGTTACCTTCGGAAAAAGAGTT
GGTAGCTCTTGATCCGGCAAACAAACCACCGCTGGTAGCGGTGGTTTTTTTGTTTGCAAGCAGCAGATTA
CGCGCAGAAAAAAAGGATCTCAAGAAGATCCTTTGATCTTTTCTACGGGGTCTGACGCTCAGTGGAACGA
AAACTCACGTTAAGGGATTTTGGTCATGAGATTATCAAAAAGGATCTTCACCTAGATCCTTTTAAATTAA
AAATGAAGTTTTAAATCAATCTAAAGTATATATGAGTAAACTTGGTCTGACAGCCGGAATTGCCAGCTGG
GGCGCCCTCTGGTAAGGTTGGGAAGCCCTGCAAAGTAAACTGGATGGCTTTCTTGCCGCCAAGGATCTGA
TGGCGCAGGGGATCAAGATCTGATCAAGAGACAGGATGAGGATCGTTTCGCATGATTGAACAAGATGGAT
TGCACGCAGGTTCTCCGGCCGCTTGGGTGGAGAGGCTATTCGGCTATGACTGGGCACAACAGACAATCGG
CTGCTCTGATGCCGCCGTGTTCCGGCTGTCAGCGCAGGGGCGCCCGGTTCTTTTTGTCAAGACCGACCTG
TCCGGTGCCCTGAATGAACTGCAGGACGAGGCAGCGCGGCTATCGTGGCTGGCCACGACGGGCGTTCCTT
GCGCAGCTGTGCTCGACGTTGTCACTGAAGCGGGAAGGGACTGGCTGCTATTGGGCGAAGTGCCGGGGCA
GGATCTCCTGTCATCCCACCTTGCTCCTGCCGAGAAAGTATCCATCATGGCTGATGCAATGCGGCGGCTG
CATACGCTTGATCCGGCTACCTGCCCATTCGACCACCAAGCGAAACATCGCATCGAGCGAGCACGTACTC
GGATGGAAGCCGGTCTTGTCGATCAGGATGATCTGGACGAAGAGCATCAGGGGCTCGCGCCAGCCGAACT
GTTCGCCAGGCTCAAGGCGCGCATGCCCGACGGCGAGGATCTCGTCGTGACCCATGGCGATGCCTGCTTG
CCGAATATCATGGTGGAAAATGGCCGCTTTTCTGGATTCATCGACTGTGGCCGGCTGGGTGTGGCGGACC
GCTATCAGGACATAGCGTTGGCTACCCGTGATATTGCTGAAGAGCTTGGCGGCGAATGGGCTGACCGCTT
CCTCGTGCTTTACGGTATCGCCGCTCCCGATTCGCAGCGCATCGCCTTCTATCGCCTTCTTGACGAGTTC
TTCTGATCCGCGCACATTTCCCCGAAAAGTGCCACCTGACGTCTAAGAAACCATTATTATCATGACATTA
ACCTATAAAAATAGGCGTATCACGAGGCCCTTTCGTCTCGCGCGTTTCGGTGATGACGGTGAAAACCTCT
GACACATGCAGCTCCCGGAGACGGTCACAGCTTGTCTGTAAGCGGATGCCGGGAGCAGACAAGCCCGTCA
GGGCGCGTCAGCGGGTGTTGGCGGGTGTCGGGGCTGGCTTAACTATGCGGCATCAGAGCAGATTGTACTG
AGAGAAACCCAATTGGGTACCGAGCTCCCTGCAGGAAGC
Features (pLannotate 1.2.2; 9 found; start..end, strand, type, name):
    177..193     -  protein_bind   lac operator: The lac repressor binds to the lac operator to inhibit transcription in E. coli. This inhibition can be relieved by adding lactose or isopropyl-β-D-thiogalactopyranoside (IPTG). lac repressor encoded by lacI
    201..231     -  promoter       lac promoter: promoter for the E. coli lac operon
    246..267     -  protein_bind   CAP binding site: CAP binding activates transcription in the presence of cAMP. E. coli catabolite activator protein
    280..372     -  CDS            lacI (fragment): lac repressor; lacI; The lac repressor binds to the lac operator to inhibit transcription in E. coli. This inhibition can be relieved by adding lactose or isopropyl-β-D-thiogalactopyranoside (IPTG).
    555..1143    -  rep_origin     ori: high-copy-number ColE1/pMB1/pBR322/pUC origin of replication
   1316..1420    +  CDS            tnpA (fragment): TN5P_ECOLX - Also known as tnp. Experimental evidence at protein level: Swiss-Prot protein existence level 1. Mediates transposition of transposon Tn5 by a 'cut and paste' mechanism. First, the monomeric transposase binds the 19 bp inverted DNA repeats flanking the transposon. Then, dimerization of the DNA- bound transposase creates a synaptic DNA complex. After nicking of the first DNA strand, excision of the transposon proceeds through a series of intermediates. The transposase then mediates the insertion of the transposon at a new site by strand transfer. The activity of the wild- type tran
   1452..2243    +  CDS            neo: KKA2_KLEPN - Also known as kan, nptII. Experimental evidence at protein level: Swiss-Prot protein existence level 1. Resistance to kanamycin, neomycin, paromomycin, ribostamycin, butirosin and gentamicin B. From Klebsiella pneumoniae.
   2347..2382    +  CDS            rop (fragment): Rop protein, which maintains plasmids at low copy number; rop
   2484..2524    +  misc_feature   bom (fragment): basis of mobility region from pBR322
