[The description below was written by a language model from this plasmid's Addgene catalogue record and pLannotate feature annotations shown in this document.]
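Description:
pRDAX-EMMI-032 connector(H-K)//Esp3I is a small (about 2.6 kb) custom-built synthetic-biology part plasmid, deposited as an extension to the EMMA modular assembly kit. It is propagated in E. coli from a high-copy ColE1/pUC-type origin of replication and selected with kanamycin through the neo (nptII, aminoglycoside phosphotransferase) gene. The remaining annotated backbone elements are remnants rather than functional units. They include a short Tn5 transposase fragment upstream of neo that reflects the Tn5 origin of the resistance cassette, small fragments of rop and the pBR322 bom region, and a lacI fragment. Next to the lacI fragment lie a CAP binding site, lac promoter and lac operator, a typical leftover of a lacZα-type cloning region.

The payload is recorded only as an artificial, synthetic connector. It has no annotated feature of its own, so it presumably sits in the unannotated stretch near the lac regulatory elements, though the record does not give its position, length or cloning sites. The name suggests a linker that bridges assembly positions H and K and is released or assembled with the type IIS enzyme Esp3I. In a hierarchical Golden Gate-style system, such a part would let the intervening positions be skipped when they are not needed in a final vector. This reading is inferred from the name and the kit association, since the record states the purpose only as a kit extension. The plasmid carries no mammalian promoter, reporter or coding insert, and it serves purely as a donor of a short assembly adaptor.
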