Addgene plasmid #130234: pRDAX-EMMI-032 connector(H-K)//Esp3I
Purpose: EMMA Kit # 1000000119 extension
Depositing lab: Gary Lewin. Depositing organization: Max-Delbrueck-Centrum fuer Molekulare Medizin (MDC).
Backbone
  Vector backbone: custom built
  Vector type: Synthetic Biology
Growth in bacteria
  Bacterial resistance: Kanamycin, 50 μg/mL
  Growth temperature: 37°C
  Growth strain: DH5alpha
  Copy number: High Copy
Gene/Insert
  Gene/Insert name: artificial connector
  Species: Synthetic
  Cloning method: Restriction Enzyme; 5′ cloning site unknown (unknown if destroyed); 3′ cloning site unknown (unknown if destroyed)
Terms and licenses: Academic/Nonprofit Terms; Industry Terms: Not Available to Industry
How to cite: pRDAX-EMMI-032 connector(H-K)//Esp3I was a gift from Gary Lewin (Addgene plasmid # 130234 ; http://n2t.net/addgene:130234 ; RRID:Addgene_130234)
